Addgene plasmid #63764: pDONR221 Nog2
Purpose: yeast ORF Nog2 in the Gateway entry vector pDONR221
Depositing lab: Susan Baserga. Depositing organization: Yale University. Publication: A protein interaction map of the LSU processome. McCann KL, Charette JM, Vincent NG, Baserga SJ. Genes Dev. 2015 Apr 15;29(8):862-75. doi: 10.1101/gad.256370.114. Epub 2015 Apr 15. PubMed 25877921.
Backbone
  Vector backbone: pDONR221
  Backbone manufacturer: Invitrogen
  Backbone size w/o insert (bp): 4762
  Total vector size (bp): 4525
  Vector type: Gateway Donor vector
Growth in bacteria
  Bacterial resistance: Kanamycin, 50 μg/mL
  Growth temperature: 37°C
  Growth strain: DH5alpha
  Copy number: Unknown
Gene/Insert
  Gene/Insert name: Nog2 (alt names: Nug2; YNR053C)
  Species: S. cerevisiae (budding yeast)
  Insert size (bp): 1990
  Cloning method: Gateway Cloning
  Sequencing primers: 5′ M13F; 3′ M13R
Terms and licenses: Academic/Nonprofit Terms; Industry Terms: Not Available to Industry
How to cite: pDONR221 Nog2 was a gift from Susan Baserga (Addgene plasmid # 63764 ; http://n2t.net/addgene:63764 ; RRID:Addgene_63764)
