[The description below was written by a language model from this plasmid's Addgene catalogue record and pLannotate feature annotations shown in this document.]
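Description:
pDONR221 Nog2 is a Gateway entry clone carrying the Saccharomyces cerevisiae gene NOG2 (also known as NUG2, YNR053C) in the Invitrogen pDONR221 backbone. Although catalogued as a donor vector, the insert is flanked by attL1 and attL2 sites. This indicates that the BP recombination has already taken place and that the plasmid is ready for LR reactions that move the ORF into attR-containing destination vectors. It is propagated in E. coli through a high-copy ColE1/pUC-type origin and selected with kanamycin via the aph(3')-Ia resistance gene. The rrnB T1 and T2 terminators upstream of attL1 insulate the cloning region from read-through transcription, and a T7 promoter lies just beyond attL2. The short lacI and lacZα fragments are backbone remnants rather than functional genes. No yeast promoter, epitope tag or yeast selection marker is annotated, so expression depends on the destination vector chosen.

NOG2 encodes a GTPase that associates with pre-60S ribosomal subunits in the nucleolus and is needed for their maturation and nuclear export. The feature table splits the coding sequence into two fragments separated by about 530 bp, and that interval contains the small nucleolar RNA snR191. This arrangement suggests the insert is a genomic copy retaining an snoRNA-hosting intron rather than an intronless cDNA, and it fits the recorded insert size of about 2 kb. Expression of the full protein would then depend on splicing in a eukaryotic host. The sequence record is 4,540 nt, close to the 4,525 bp listed in the catalogue. The associated study mapped protein interactions within the large-subunit processome, so the clone probably served as a source for shuttling NOG2 into interaction-assay vectors.
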