Features (pLannotate 1.2.2; 12 found; start..end, strand, type, name):
    121..213     +  CDS            lacI (fragment): lac repressor; lacI; The lac repressor binds to the lac operator to inhibit transcription in E. coli. This inhibition can be relieved by adding lactose or isopropyl-β-D-thiogalactopyranoside (IPTG).
    268..295     -  terminator     rrnB T2 terminator: transcription terminator T2 from the E. coli rrnB gene
    427..470     +  terminator     rrnB T1 terminator: Escherichia coli rrnB; transcription terminator T1 from the E. coli rrnB gene
    517..553     -  CDS            lacZα (fragment): LacZα fragment of β-galactosidase; lacZ fragment
    569..668     +  protein_bind   attL1: mutant version of attL; recombination site for the Gateway® LR reaction LR Clonase™
    674..1483    +  CDS            NOG2 (fragment): NOG2_YEAST - Experimental evidence at protein level: Swiss-Prot protein existence level 1. GTPase that associates with pre-60S ribosomal subunits in the nucleolus and is required for their nuclear export and maturation. From Saccharomyces cerevisiae (strain ATCC 204508 / S288c) (Baker's yeast).
   1574..1847    +  ncRNA          snR191: Accession: RF01263 - Small nucleolar RNA snR191
   2016..2663    +  CDS            NOG2 (fragment): NOG2_YEAST - Experimental evidence at protein level: Swiss-Prot protein existence level 1. GTPase that associates with pre-60S ribosomal subunits in the nucleolus and is required for their nuclear export and maturation. From Saccharomyces cerevisiae (strain ATCC 204508 / S288c) (Baker's yeast).
   2665..2764    -  protein_bind   attL2: mutant version of attL; recombination site for the Gateway® LR reaction LR Clonase™
   2782..2800    -  promoter       T7 promoter: promoter for bacteriophage T7 RNA polymerase
   2934..3743    +  CDS            KanR: aminoglycoside phosphotransferase; aph(3')-Ia; confers resistance to kanamycin in bacteria or G418 (Geneticin®) in eukaryotes
   3890..4478    +  rep_origin     ori: high-copy-number ColE1/pMB1/pBR322/pUC origin of replication
>Addgene plasmid #63764 | pDONR221 Nog2 | depositor full sequence | sequence record 111259 | new full plasmid sequence
CTTTCCTGCGTTATCCCCTGATTCTGTGGATAACCGTATTACCGCCTTTGAGTGAGCTGATACCGCTCGC
CGCAGCCGAACGACCGAGCGCAGCGAGTCAGTGAGCGAGGAAGCGGAAGAGCGCCCAATACGCAAACCGC
CTCTCCCCGCGCGTTGGCCGATTCATTAATGCAGCTGGCACGACAGGTTTCCCGACTGGAAAGCGGGCAG
TGAGCGCAACGCAATTAATACGCGTACCGCTAGCCAGGAAGAGTTTGTAGAAACGCAAAAAGGCCATCCG
TCAGGATGGCCTTCTGCTTAGTTTGATGCCTGGCAGTTTATGGCGGGCGTCCTGCCCGCCACCCTCCGGG
CCGTTGCTTCACAACGTTCAAATCCGCTCCCGGCGGATTTGTCCTACTCAGGAGAGCGTTCACCGACAAA
CAACAGATAAAACGAAAGGCCCAGTCTTCCGACTGAGCCTTTCGTTTTATTTGATGCCTGGCAGTTCCCT
ACTCTCGCGTTAACGCTAGCATGGATGTTTTCCCAGTCACGACGTTGTAAAACGACGGCCAGTCTTAAGC
TCGGGCCCCAAATAATGATTTTATTTTGACTGATAGTGACCTGTTCGTTGCAACAAATTGATGAGCAATG
CTTTTTTATAATGCCAACTTTGTACAAAAAAGCAGGCTACAAAATGGGTACTGGTAAGAAAGAGAAATCT
AGACGTATTCGTGAAGGTGACACCAAAGATGGTAATCTTCGTGTGAAGGGTGAAAATTTCTACAGAGACT
CCAAGAGAGTCAAATTCCTGAATATGTACACTAGTGGGAAGGAGATCAGGAATAAGAAAGGTAATTTAAT
TAGGGCCGCTTCTTTCCAGGACTCCACAATACCGGATGCGAGGGTCCAACCAGATCGTCGTTGGTTCGGT
AACACAAGAGTGATATCTCAGGACGCACTGCAGCATTTCAGAAGTGCATTGGGTGAAACCCAAAAAGATA
CATATCAAGTTCTTCTGAGAAGAAATAAGCTTCCCATGTCATTGTTGGAAGAAAAGGACGCAGATGAATC
CCCAAAAGCCAGAATTTTGGATACCGAAAGTTATGCTGATGCGTTTGGGCCCAAAGCCCAAAGAAAGAGA
CCACGTCTTGCTGCATCCAATCTAGAGGACTTGGTCAAGGCTACAAATGAAGACATTACCAAGTATGAGG
AAAAGCAAGTCTTAGATGCCACATTAGGACTAATGGGGAACCAGGAAGACAAAGAAAATGGGTGGACCTC
CGCAGCAAAAGAAGCTATTTTCAGTAAGGGTCAATCCAAACGTATTTGGAACGAATTATATAAAGTCATC
GATTCGTCTGACGTGGTAATACATGTTCTAGATGCAAGGGATCCATTGGGTACCCGTTGTAAGTCCGTGG
AAGAGTATATGAAGAAGGAAACACCACACAAGCATTTAATTTATGTTCTTAATAAGTGTGATTTGGTACC
TACCTGGGTTGCAGTATGTTAACTTTTTTTTTTTTTTTTTTGATTCTTTCCAACCAAGAGGATAGCACGA
GAGATTTTTTTTTTCGATAGAGTATGATTTTTATTACCAAACCTTTTTGTCAGGGTGCTTCTCTATCCGT
TTTAGGATAAACTTATCTACAGAAGTGTCTGTTACTGTTTTGGAAGAGTAATACTGTTCGCTTATCCATA
TTTCCCCGTTCTGGGGAAGCCTCATGGGTAAATTAGAAGGACAACCTTTGTTTTAAAGGTATACCTTCGC
TTTTTAGAACAGCGAGGATCTTATGAGTTGAGCTTTTGTTATTTGAGACTTTATCTCGGGCTCCATACAA
TATGTTCGTAGTAAAGATCCTCACAATTTTCTACTTTTTTTTTTTTTTTAGTTTAATCCACTCTTCGAAA
CAATCCATCTCGGCTATAACAATGATTATTACATTCTCTTGGGGCAAAAGATTACCTATTATGAAACAAA
ATGTATTTTTTACTAACAGAAGGTTTTTTTTTTTCAATTCTAACTTTACAAGTAGGCAGCTTGGGTCAAA
CATTTGTCAAAGGAACGTCCAACTTTGGCGTTTCACGCATCTATTACCAACTCTTTCGGTAAAGGTTCGT
TAATTCAGTTGCTACGTCAGTTCTCACAGTTGCATACTGATAGAAAGCAAATATCTGTAGGGTTTATCGG
CTATCCAAACACTGGTAAATCGTCCATCATTAACACATTGAGAAAGAAAAAGGTGTGTCAAGTTGCACCA
ATCCCTGGTGAAACTAAGGTCTGGCAATATATTACTCTTATGAAAAGAATTTTTTTGATTGATTGTCCAG
GTATTGTGCCGCCTTCTAGTAAAGACTCCGAAGAAGACATTTTATTCAGAGGTGTTGTCAGAGTCGAACA
CGTCACACACCCAGAACAATATATTCCAGGTGTTTTAAAACGTTGTCAGGTAAAGCACTTGGAAAGAACT
TACGAGATCTCAGGATGGAAGGATGCCACGGAGTTTATTGAAATTCTGGCAAGGAAACAAGGTAGATTAC
TGAAGGGTGGTGAGCCTGATGAGTCTGGTGTTTCTAAGCAAATATTGAATGATTTTAATAGAGGTAAAAT
CCCTTGGTTCGTCCTTCCACCTGAAAAGGAAGGGGAAGAAAAACCAAAGAAGAAAGAAGTTGAGAAGACG
GCAAACCCAGCTTTCTTGTACAAAGTTGGCATTATAAGAAAGCATTGCTTATCAATTTGTTGCAACGAAC
AGGTCACTATCAGTCAAAATAAAATCATTATTTGCCATCCAGCTGATATCCCCTATAGTGAGTCGTATTA
CATGGTCATAGCTGTTTCCTGGCAGCTCTGGCCCGTGTCTCAAAATCTCTGATGTTACATTGCACAAGAT
AAAATAATATCATCATGAACAATAAAACTGTCTGCTTACATAAACAGTAATACAAGGGGTGTTATGAGCC
ATATTCAACGGGAAACGTCGAGGCCGCGATTAAATTCCAACATGGATGCTGATTTATATGGGTATAAATG
GGCTCGCGATAATGTCGGGCAATCAGGTGCGACAATCTATCGCTTGTATGGGAAGCCCGATGCGCCAGAG
TTGTTTCTGAAACATGGCAAAGGTAGCGTTGCCAATGATGTTACAGATGAGATGGTCAGACTAAACTGGC
TGACGGAATTTATGCCTCTTCCGACCATCAAGCATTTTATCCGTACTCCTGATGATGCATGGTTACTCAC
CACTGCGATCCCCGGAAAAACAGCATTCCAGGTATTAGAAGAATATCCTGATTCAGGTGAAAATATTGTT
GATGCGCTGGCAGTGTTCCTGCGCCGGTTGCATTCGATTCCTGTTTGTAATTGTCCTTTTAACAGCGATC
GCGTATTTCGTCTCGCTCAGGCGCAATCACGAATGAATAACGGTTTGGTTGATGCGAGTGATTTTGATGA
CGAGCGTAATGGCTGGCCTGTTGAACAAGTCTGGAAAGAAATGCATAAACTTTTGCCATTCTCACCGGAT
TCAGTCGTCACTCATGGTGATTTCTCACTTGATAACCTTATTTTTGACGAGGGGAAATTAATAGGTTGTA
TTGATGTTGGACGAGTCGGAATCGCAGACCGATACCAGGATCTTGCCATCCTATGGAACTGCCTCGGTGA
GTTTTCTCCTTCATTACAGAAACGGCTTTTTCAAAAATATGGTATTGATAATCCTGATATGAATAAATTG
CAGTTTCATTTGATGCTCGATGAGTTTTTCTAATCAGAATTGGTTAATTGGTTGTAACACTGGCAGAGCA
TTACGCTGACTTGACGGGACGGCGCAAGCTCATGACCAAAATCCCTTAACGTGAGTTACGCGTCGTTCCA
CTGAGCGTCAGACCCCGTAGAAAAGATCAAAGGATCTTCTTGAGATCCTTTTTTTCTGCGCGTAATCTGC
TGCTTGCAAACAAAAAAACCACCGCTACCAGCGGTGGTTTGTTTGCCGGATCAAGAGCTACCAACTCTTT
TTCCGAAGGTAACTGGCTTCAGCAGAGCGCAGATACCAAATACTGTTCTTCTAGTGTAGCCGTAGTTAGG
CCACCACTTCAAGAACTCTGTAGCACCGCCTACATACCTCGCTCTGCTAATCCTGTTACCAGTGGCTGCT
GCCAGTGGCGATAAGTCGTGTCTTACCGGGTTGGACTCAAGACGATAGTTACCGGATAAGGCGCAGCGGT
CGGGCTGAACGGGGGGTTCGTGCACACAGCCCAGCTTGGAGCGAACGACCTACACCGAACTGAGATACCT
ACAGCGTGAGCTATGAGAAAGCGCCACGCTTCCCGAAGGGAGAAAGGCGGACAGGTATCCGGTAAGCGGC
AGGGTCGGAACAGGAGAGCGCACGAGGGAGCTTCCAGGGGGAAACGCCTGGTATCTTTATAGTCCTGTCG
GGTTTCGCCACCTCTGACTTGAGCGTCGATTTTTGTGATGCTCGTCAGGGGGGCGGAGCCTATGGAAAAA
CGCCAGCAACGCGGCCTTTTTACGGTTCCTGGCCTTTTGCTGGCCTTTTGCTCACATGTT
