>Addgene plasmid #63764 | pDONR221 Nog2 | addgene partial sequence | sequence record 111245 | M13pUC-Fwd 5'-CCCAGTCACGACGTTGTAAAACG-3'
TTTTATTTTGACTGATAGTGACCTGTTCGTTGCAACAAATTGATGAGCAATGCTTTTTTATAATGCCAAC
TTTGTACAAAAAAGCAGGCTACAAAATGGGTACTGGTAAGAAAGAGAAATCTAGACGTATTCGTGAAGGT
GACACCAAAGATGGTAATCTTCGTGTGAAGGGTGAAAATTTCTACAGAGACTCCAAGAGAGTCAAATTCC
TGAATATGTACACTAGTGGGAAGGAGATCAGGAATAAGAAAGGTAATTTAATTAGGGCCGCTTCTTTCCA
GGACTCCACAATACCGGATGCGAGGGTCCAACCAGATCGTCGTTGGTTCGGTAACACAAGAGTGATATCT
CAGGACGCACTGCAGCATTTCAGAAGTGCATTGGGTGAAACCCAAAAAGATACATATCAAGTTCTTCTGA
GAAGAAATAAGCTTCCCATGTCATTGTTGGAAGAAAAGGACGCAGATGAATCCCCAAAAGCCAGAATTTT
GGATACCGAAAGTTATGCTGATGCGTTTGGGCCCAAAGCCCAAAGAAAGAGACCACGTCTTGCTGCATCC
AATCTAGAGGACTTGGTCAAGGCTACAAATGAAGACATTACCAAGTATGAGGAAAAGCAAGTCTTAGATG
CCACATTAGGACTAATGGGGAACCAGGAAGACAAAGAAAATGGGTGGACCTCCGCAGCAAAAGAAGCTAT
TTTCAGTAAGGGTCAATCCAAACGTATTTGGAACGAATTATATAAAGTCATCGATTCGTCTGACGTGGTA
ATACATGTTCTAGATGCAAGGGATCCATTGGGTACCCGTTGTAAGTCCGTGGAAGAGTATATGAAGAAGG
AAACACCACACAAGCATTTAATTTATGTTCTTAATAAGTGTGATTTGGTACCTACCTGGGTTGCAGTATG
TTAACTTTTTTTTTTTTTTTTTTGATTC
