>Addgene plasmid #63764 | pDONR221 Nog2 | addgene partial sequence | sequence record 111261 | M13-Rev 5'-CAGGAAACAGCTATGACC-3'
TCAGCTGGATGGCAAATAATGATTTTATTTTGACTGATAGTGACCTGTTCGTTGCAACAAATTGATAAGC
AATGCTTTCTTATAATGCCAACTTTGTACAAGAAAGCTGGGTTTGCCGTCTTCTCAACTTCTTTCTTCTT
TGGTTTTTCTTCCCCTTCCTTTTCAGGTGGAAGGACGAACCAAGGGATTTTACCTCTATTAAAATCATTC
AATATTTGCTTAGAAACACCAGACTCATCAGGCTCACCACCCTTCAGTAATCTACCTTGTTTCCTTGCCA
GAATTTCAATAAACTCCGTGGCATCCTTCCATCCTGAGATCTCGTAAGTTCTTTCCAAGTGCTTTACCTG
ACAACGTTTTAAAACACCTGGAATATATTGTTCTGGGTGTGTGACGTGTTCGACTCTGACAACACCTCTG
AATAAAATGTCTTCTTCGGAGTCTTTACTAGAAGGCGGCACAATACCTGGACAATCAATCAAAAAAATTC
TTTTCATAAGAGTAATATATTGCCAGACCTTAGTTTCACCAGGGATTGGTGCAACTTGACACACCTTTTT
CTTTCTCAATGTGTTAATGATGGACGATTTACCAGTGTTTGGATAGCCGATAAACCCTACAGATATTTGC
TTTCTATCAGTATGCAACTGTGAGAACTGACGTAGCAACTGAATTAACGAACCTTTACCGAAAGAGTTGG
TAATAGATGCGTGAAACGCCAAAGTTGGACGTTCCTTTGACAAATGTTTGACCCAAGCTGCCTACTTGTA
AAGTTAGAATTGAAAAAAAAAAACCTTCTGTTAGTAAAAAATACATTTTGTTTCATAATAGGTAATCTTT
TGCCCCAAGAGAATGTAATAATCATTGTTATAGCCGAGATGGATTGTTTCGAAGAGTGGATTAAACTAAA
AAAAAAAAAAAAGTAGAAAATTGTGAGGATCTTTACTACGAACATATTG
